>Addgene plasmid #175928 | pDL189 | addgene full sequence | sequence record 375511 | Addgene NGS Result
GTTAACGCTAGCATGGATCTCGGGCCCCAAATAATGATTTTATTTTGACTGATAGTGACCTGTTCGTTGC
AACAAATTGATGAGCAATGCTTTTTTATAATGCCAACTTTGTACAAAAAAGCAGGCTTCGAAGGAGATAG
AACCATGGCTATGCCCAACCTCCAAAGGTTAAAGATGGAATTCAATGGTAGCACAGTGGAGCAATACAAC
CTTGAAAATGTGGGCTTCAAGCACTTGTCAGGTGTCAAGGTCAGCGCAAAAATTTGCATTGCCGGTACTA
GTGAAGCTAACAGAATGGCTATAGCCTCTGTACTGAACAATGCCATCAGGCAAAATACAAGAATATCAAG
TGTAATCATACGGTTCATCAACAGGGTTATAAAAGATCTTCCGATTGTCCCCACCCCTCACACGGATCAT
ATGCATGAAAATCTGAGGCTGGATAAGAGTGTCAGGTCCTGGCCTACCCAGTGCGATGGCTGCAAGGAGC
TTGGTGCCGGCCACAGGTTCAAGTGCGAGCAATGCAACTCCAAGGTGTACTATGATATGTGCTGCGCAAC
AGCGCCTCACACCCTGAAACACCCTCTGTTCCCAGGCTCCGTTTTTCGGTTCCTCCGAAAGCCTCTGGCC
TCTGAATGCGGTAGGGCCTGTGATGCATGTGGTGACCTCATGCACGGCTTCGTCTACCACTGCTTTGAGC
GTGGCCTCGACCTCCACCCACGCTGTGCGAGGCTGCCTGTTCGCACTGCAAACGTAAAGGGCTATGTCAT
GGAGCTTCGCAGGGTGTCGGCTTGCAGCAGATGTTGCATTTGCATGTGTGGCAAGGAGGGTTATCGCAAC
AAGTTTTGGTCCTACCGCTCCAGTCAGGAAGGCCAGGACATTAACGTGCATATGGCGTGTTTAAAAGACT
TGGCATCAAAATCACATGAAACCCTAACTAAACTGTATGAGATCCTAATGGGTGAATCACAGTGGACGCC
AACAGAGGTTTTAGGCGAAGATACATCCGACCAATTAGTTGTCAGCAGTGCGGAGGATGGTGATCGTACG
CCACTGAGACAAGATGAAATTACAGAGGAGTTTCAGCACAAGGATGAAGTATGTAATGTTCTAGAGCATG
GACGGGAGGAACTCCGGAAGAAAGAAACCGATACCAGGGACCCAGCTTTCTTGTACAAAGTTGGCATTAT
AAGAAAGCATTGCTTATCAATTTGTTGCAACGAACAGGTCACTATCAGTCAAAATAAAATCATTATTTGC
CATCCAGCTGCAGCTCTGGCCCGTGTCTCAAAATCTCTGATGTTACATTGCACAAGATAAAAATATATCA
TCATGAACAATAAAACTGTCTGCTTACATAAACAGTAATACAAGGGGTGTTATGAGCCATATTCAACGGG
AAACGTCGAGGCCGCGATTAAATTCCAACATGGATGCTGATTTATATGGGTATAAATGGGCTCGCGATAA
TGTCGGGCAATCAGGTGCGACAATCTATCGCTTGTATGGGAAGCCCGATGCGCCAGAGTTGTTTCTGAAA
CATGGCAAAGGTAGCGTTGCCAATGATGTTACAGATGAGATGGTCAGACTAAACTGGCTGACGGAATTTA
TGCCTCTTCCGACCATCAAGCATTTTATCCGTACTCCTGATGATGCATGGTTACTCACCACTGCGATCCC
CGGAAAAACAGCATTCCAGGTATTAGAAGAATATCCTGATTCAGGTGAAAATATTGTTGATGCGCTGGCA
GTGTTCCTGCGCCGGTTGCATTCGATTCCTGTTTGTAATTGTCCTTTTAACAGCGATCGCGTATTTCGTC
TCGCTCAGGCGCAATCACGAATGAATAACGGTTTGGTTGATGCGAGTGATTTTGATGACGAGCGTAATGG
CTGGCCTGTTGAACAAGTCTGGAAAGAAATGCATAAACTTTTGCCATTCTCACCGGATTCAGTCGTCACT
CATGGTGATTTCTCACTTGATAACCTTATTTTTGACGAGGGGAAATTAGGCCGGGAAGCCGATCTCGGCT
TGAACGAATTGTTAGGTGGCGGTACTTGGGTCGATATCAAAGTGCATCACTTCTTCCCGTATGCCCAACT
TTGTATAGAGAGCCACTGCGGGATCGTCACCGTAATCTGCTTGCACGTAGATCACATAAGCACCAAGCGC
GTTGGCCTCATGCTTGAGGAGATTGATGAGCGCGGTGGCAATGCCCTGCCTCCGGTGCTCGCCGGAGACT
GCGAGATCATAGATATAGATCTCACTACGCGGCTGCTCAAACTTGGGCAGAACGTAAGCCGCGAGAGCGC
CAACAACCGCTTCTTGGTCGAAGGCAGCAAGCGCGATGAATGTCTTACTACGGAGCAAGTTCCCGAGGTA
ATCGGAGTCCGGCTGATGTTGGGAGTAGGTGGCTACGTCTCCGAACTCACGACCGAAAAGATCAAGAGCA
GCCCGCATGGATTTGACTTGGTCAGGGCCGAGCCTACATGTGCGAATGATGCCCATACTTGAGCCACCTA
ACTTTGTTTTAGGGCGACTGCCCTGCTGCGTAACATCGTTGCTGCTGCGTAACATCGTTGCTGCTCCATA
ACATCAAACATCGACCCACGGCGTAACGCGCTTGCTGCTTGGATGCCCGAGGCATAGACTGTACAAAAAA
ACAGTCATAACAAGCCATGAAAACCGCCACTGCGCCGTTACCACCGCTGCGTTCGGTCAAGGTTCTGGAC
CAGTTGCGTGAGCGCATACGCTACTTGCATTACAGTTTACGAACCGAACAGGCTTATGTCAACTGGGTTC
GTGCCTTCATCCGTTTCCACGGTGTGCGTCACCCGGCAACCTTGGGCAGCAGCGAAGTCGAGGCATTTCT
GTCCTGGCTGGCGAACGAGCGCAAGGTTTCGGTCTCCACGCATCGTCAGGCATTGGCGGCCTTGCTGTTC
TTCTACGGCAAGGTGCTGTGCACGGATCTGCCCTGGCTTCAGGAGATCGGAAGACCTCGGCCGTCGCGGC
GCTTGCCGGTGGTGCTGACCCCGGATGAAGTGGTTCGCATCCTCGGTTTTCTGGAAGGCGAGCATCGTTT
GTTCGCCCAGGACTCTAGCTATAGTTCTAGTGGTTGGCTACTAATAGGTTGTATTGATGTTGGACGAGTC
GGAATCGCAGACCGATACCAGGATCTTGCCATCCTATGGAACTGCCTCGGTGAGTTTTCTCCTTCATTAC
AGAAACGGCTTTTTCAAAAATATGGTATTGATAATCCTGATATGAATAAATTGCAGTTTCATTTGATGCT
CGATGAGTTTTTCTAATCAGAATTGGTTAATTGGTTGTAACACTGGCAGAGCATTACGCTGACTTGACGG
GACGGCGCAAGCTCATGACCAAAATCCCTTAACGTGAGTTTTCGTTCCACTGAGCGTCAGACCCCGTAGA
AAAGATCAAAGGATCTTCTTGAGATCCTTTTTTTCTGCGCGTAATCTGCTGCTTGCAAACAAAAAAACCA
CCGCTACCAGCGGTGGTTTGTTTGCCGGATCAAGAGCTACCAACTCTTTTTCCGAAGGTAACTGGCTTCA
GCAGAGCGCAGATACCAAATACTGTTCTTCTAGTGTAGCCGTAGTTAGGCCACCACTTCAAGAACTCTGT
AGCACCGCCTACATACCTCGCTCTGCTAATCCTGTTACCAGTGGCTGCTGCCAGTGGCGATAAGTCGTGT
CTTACCGGGTTGGACTCAAGACGATAGTTACCGGATAAGGCGCAGCGGTCGGGCTGAACGGGGGGTTCGT
GCACACAGCCCAGCTTGGAGCGAACGACCTACACCGAACTGAGATACCTACAGCGTGAGCTATGAGAAAG
CGCCACGCTTCCCGAAGGGAGAAAGGCGGACAGGTATCCGGTAAGCGGCAGGGTCGGAACAGGAGAGCGC
ACGAGGGAGCTTCCAGGGGGAAACGCCTGGTATCTTTATAGTCCTGTCGGGTTTCGCCACCTCTGACTTG
AGCGTCGATTTTTGTGATGCTCGTCAGGGGGGCGGAGCCTATGGAAAAACGCCAGCAACGCGGCCTTTTT
ACGGTTCCTGGCCTTTTGCTGGCCTTTTGCTCACATGTTCTTTCCTGCGTTATCCCCTGATTCTGTGGAT
AACCGTATTACCGCTAGCCAGGAAGAGTTTGTAGAAACGCAAAAAGGCCATCCGTCAGGATGGCCTTCTG
CTTAGTTTGATGCCTGGCAGTTTATGGCGGGCGTCCTGCCCGCCACCCTCCGGGCCGTTGCTTCACAACG
TTCAAATCCGCTCCCGGCGGATTTGTCCTACTCAGGAGAGCGTTCACCGACAAACAACAGATAAAACGAA
AGGCCCAGTCTTCCGACTGAGCCTTTCGTTTTATTTGATGCCTGGCAGTTCCCTACTCTCGC
Features (pLannotate 1.2.2; 10 found; start..end, strand, type, name):
     28..127     +  protein_bind   attL1: mutant version of attL; recombination site for the Gateway® LR reaction LR Clonase™
   1160..1259    -  protein_bind   attL2: mutant version of attL; recombination site for the Gateway® LR reaction LR Clonase™
   1382..2008    +  CDS            KanR (fragment): aminoglycoside phosphotransferase; aph(3')-Ia; confers resistance to kanamycin in bacteria or G418 (Geneticin®) in eukaryotes
   2042..2575    -  CDS            GmR: gentamycin acetyltransferase; aacC1; confers resistance to gentamycin
   2764..2792    -  promoter       Pc promoter: intI1 (promoter lies within the coding sequence); class 1 integron promoter
   2770..3117    -  CDS            YPR2_ECOLX (fragment): Protein predicted: Swiss-Prot protein existence level 4. From Escherichia coli.
   3122..3306    +  CDS            KanR (fragment): aminoglycoside phosphotransferase; aph(3')-Ia; confers resistance to kanamycin in bacteria or G418 (Geneticin®) in eukaryotes
   3449..4037    +  rep_origin     ori: high-copy-number ColE1/pMB1/pBR322/pUC origin of replication
   4172..4199    -  terminator     rrnB T2 terminator: transcription terminator T2 from the E. coli rrnB gene
   4331..4374    +  terminator     rrnB T1 terminator: Escherichia coli rrnB; transcription terminator T1 from the E. coli rrnB gene
