[The description below was written by a language model from this plasmid's Addgene catalogue record and pLannotate feature annotations shown in this document.]
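Description:
pDL189 is a Gateway entry clone built on the pDONR207-type donor backbone (recorded as "pDONOR207"), a 4,402 nt high-copy plasmid maintained in E. coli. It replicates from a ColE1/pUC-family origin and is selected with gentamicin through the aacC1 gentamicin acetyltransferase gene, which sits downstream of a class 1 integron Pc promoter. The annotation also picks up two fragments of a kanamycin resistance gene flanking the gentamicin cassette. These appear to be remnants of an interrupted marker rather than a functional gene, consistent with gentamicin being the only selection listed. The rrnB T1 and T2 transcription terminators lie upstream of the cloning region, where they insulate the insert from read-through transcription originating in the backbone.

The payload lies between attL1 and attL2, which bracket roughly 1 kb of sequence that the feature table leaves unannotated. According to the catalogue entry, this insert is "ID#73" from rice (Oryza sativa). The associated publication concerns a toolkit of integrated domains from plant NLR immune receptors, so the name presumably denotes one numbered domain from that collection, but the record does not give the gene of origin, domain type or exact boundaries. As expected for an entry clone, no promoter, tag or reporter is annotated for expressing the insert.

The stated purpose is to serve as the entry partner in a Gateway LR reaction. LR Clonase recombines the attL sites with the attR sites of a destination vector, moving the rice fragment in a defined orientation into whichever expression context the user chooses. Given the publication, this is probably screening for interactions with plant pathogen effectors.
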