Addgene plasmid #175928: pDL189
Purpose: pENTRY for Gateway LR reaction
Depositing lab: Nemo Peeters. Depositing organization: CNRS UMR 2594, INRA UMR 0441, Laboratoire des Interactions Plantes Micro-organismes (LIPM). Publication: An NLR integrated domain toolkit to identify plant pathogen effector targets. Landry D, Mila I, Sabbagh CRR, Zaffuto M, Pouzet C, Tremousaygue D, Dabos P, Deslandes L, Peeters N. Plant J. 2023 Sep;115(5):1443-1457. doi: 10.1111/tpj.16331. Epub 2023 Jul 24. PubMed 37248633.
Backbone
  Vector backbone: pDONOR207
  Vector type: pENTRY clone
Growth in bacteria
  Bacterial resistance: Gentamicin, 10 μg/mL
  Growth temperature: 37°C
  Growth strain: DH5alpha
  Copy number: High Copy
Gene/Insert
  Gene/Insert name: ID#73
  Species: Oryzae sativa
  Cloning method: Gateway Cloning
  Sequencing primers: 5′ n/a
Terms and licenses: Academic/Nonprofit Terms; Industry Terms: Not Available to Industry
Depositor comments: Please visit https://www.biorxiv.org/content/10.1101/2021.08.23.457316v2 for bioRxiv preprint.
How to cite: pDL189 was a gift from Nemo Peeters (Addgene plasmid # 175928 ; http://n2t.net/addgene:175928 ; RRID:Addgene_175928)
